>Addgene plasmid #84454 | pRN10 | depositor full sequence | sequence record 163494 | pRN10 sequence 6559 bps
CTTAGGAGGATGATTATTTATGTCAGAACTTATCAAGGAAAATATGCACATGAAATTGTACATGGAAGGA
ACAGTAAATAATCACCACTTTAAATGTACCTCAGAAGGAGAAGGAAAACCATATGAAGGTACTCAAACCA
TGCGTATTAAGGCCGTTGAAGGTGGACCATTGCCTTTTGCCTTTGATATTCTTGCTACATCTTTTATGTA
CGGATCAAAGACTTTTATCAATCATACCCAAGGTATCCCAGATTTCTTTAAACAGTCATTTCCTGAAGGA
TTTACATGGGAACGTGTCACAACTTATGAAGATGGTGGAGTATTGACAGCAACTCAAGATACATCTTTGC
AAGATGGTTGTCTTATCTACAATGTAAAGATCCGTGGAGTTAATTTTCCAAGTAATGGTCCTGTTATGCA
GAAAAAGACCCTTGGATGGGAAGCATCTACCGAAACATTATATCCTGCCGATGGTGGATTGGAAGGTCGT
GCTGATATGGCATTGAAACTTGTCGGTGGAGGTCACCTTATCTGTAATTTGAAGACCACATACCGTTCTA
AAAAGCCAGCTAAGAATCTTAAGATGCCTGGTGTTTACTACGTCGATCGTCGTTTAGAACGTATCAAAGA
AGCAGATAAGGAAACTTATGTTGAACAGCACGAAGTAGCCGTCGCACGTTATTGTGATTTGCCTAGTAAA
TTGGGACACCGTTAAGAATTCGTAATCATGTCATAGCTGTTTCCTGTGTGAAATTGTTATCCGCTCACAA
TTCCACACAACATACGAGCCGGAAGCATAAAGTGTAAAGCCTGGGGTGCCTAATGAGTGAGCTAACTCAC
ATTAATTGCGTTGCGCTCACTGCCCGCTTTCCAGTCGGGAAACCTGTCGTGCCAGCTGCATTAATGAATC
GGCCAACGCGCGGGGAGAGGCGGTTTGCGTATTGGGCGCTCTTCCGCTTCCTCGCTCACTGACTCGCTGC
GCTCGGTCGTTCGGCTGCGGCGAGCGGTATCAGCTCACTCAAAGGCGGTAATACGGTTATCCACAGAATC
AGGGGATAACGCAGGAAAGAACATGTGAGCAAAAGGCCAGCAAAAGGCCAGGAACCGTAAAAAGGCCGCG
TTGCTGGCGTTTTTCCATAGGCTCCGCCCCCCTGACGAGCATCACAAAAATCGACGCTCAAGTCAGAGGT
GGCGAAACCCGACAGGACTATAAAGATACCAGGCGTTTCCCCCTGGAAGCTCCCTCGTGCGCTCTCCTGT
TCCGACCCTGCCGCTTACCGGATACCTGTCCGCCTTTCTCCCTTCGGGAAGCGTGGCGCTTTCTCATAGC
TCACGCTGTAGGTATCTCAGTTCGGTGTAGGTCGTTCGCTCCAAGCTGGGCTGTGTGCACGAACCCCCCG
TTCAGCCCGACCGCTGCGCCTTATCCGGTAACTATCGTCTTGAGTCCAACCCGGTAAGACACGACTTATC
GCCACTGGCAGCAGCCACTGGTAACAGGATTAGCAGAGCGAGGTATGTAGGCGGTGCTACAGAGTTCTTG
AAGTGGTGGCCTAACTACGGCTACACTAGAAGAACAGTATTTGGTATCTGCGCTCTGCTGAAGCCAGTTA
CCTTCGGAAAAAGAGTTGGTAGCTCTTGATCCGGCAAACAAACCACCGCTGGTAGCGGTGGTTTTTTTGT
TTGCAAGCAGCAGATTACGCGCAGAAAAAAAGGATCTCAAGAAGATCCTTTGATCTTTTCTACGGGGTCT
GACGCTCAGTGGAACGAAAACTCACGTTAAGGGATTTTGGTCATGAGATTATCAAAAAGGATCTTCACCT
AGATCCTTTTAAATTAAAAATGAAGTTTTAAATCAATCTAAAGTATATATGAGTAAACTTGGTCTGACAG
TTACCAATGCTTAATCAGTGAGGCACCTATCTCAGCGATCTGTCTATTTCGTTCATCCATAGTTGCCTGA
CTCCCCGTCGTGTAGATAACTACGATACGGGAGGGCTTACCATCTGGCCCCAGTGCTGCAATGATACCGC
GAGACCCACGCTCACCGGCTCCAGATTTATCAGCAATAAACCAGCCAGCCGGAAGGGCCGAGCGCAGAAG
TGGTCCTGCAACTTTATCCGCCTCCATCCAGTCTATTAATTGTTGCCGGGAAGCTAGAGTAAGTAGTTCG
CCAGTTAATAGTTGCGCAACGTTGTTGCCATTGCTACAGGCATCGTGGGTGTCACGCTCGTCGTTTGGTA
TGGCTTCATTCAGCTCCGGTTCCCAACGATCAAGGCGAGTTACATGATCCCCCATGTTGTGCAAAAAAGC
GGTTAGCTCTTTCGGTCCTCCGATCGTTGTCAGAAGTAAGTTGGCCGCAGTGTTATCACTCATGGTTATG
GCAGCACTGCATAATTCTCTTACTGTCATGCCATCCGTAAGATGCTTTTCTGTGACTGGTGAGTACTCAA
CCAAGTCATTCTGAGAATAGTGTATGCGGCGACCGAGTTGCTCTTGCCCGGCGTCAATACGGGATAATAC
CGCGCCACATAGCAGAACTTTAAAAGTGCTCATCATTGGAAAACGTTCTTCGGGGCGAAAACTCTCAAGG
ATCTTACCGCTGTTGAGATCCAGTTCGATGTAACCCACTCGTGCACCCAACTGATCTTCAGCATCTTTTA
CTTTCACCAGCGTTTCTGGGTGAGCAAAAACAGGAAGGCAAAATGCCGCAAAAAAGGGAATAAGGGCGAC
ACGGAAATGTTGAATACTCATACTCTTCCTTTTTCAATATTATTGAAGCATTTATCAGGGTTATTGTCTC
ATGAGCGGATACATATTTGAATGTATTTAGAAAAATAAACAAATAGGGGTTCCGCGCACATTTCCCCGAA
AAGTGCCACCTGACGTCTAAGAAACCATTATTATCATGACATTAACCTATAAAAATAGGCGTATCACGAG
GCCCTTTCGTCTCGCGCGTTTCGGTGATGACGGTGAAAACCTCTGACACATGCAGCTCCCGGAGACGGTC
ACAGCTTGTCTGTAAGCGGATGCCGGGAGCAGACAAGCCCGTCAGGGCGCGTCAGCGGGTGTTGGCGGGT
GTCGGGGCTGGCTTAAACTATGCGGCATCAGAGCAGATTGTACTGAGAGTGCACCATATGCGGTGTGAAA
TACCGCACAGATGCGTAAGGAGAAAATACCGCATCAGGCGCCATTCGCCATTCAGGCTGCGCAACTGTTG
GGAAGGGCGATCGGTGCGGGCCTCTTCGCTATTACGCCAGCTGGCGAAAGGGGGATGTGCTGCAAGGCGA
TTAAGTTGGGTAACGCCAGGGTTTTCCCAGTCACGACGTTGTAAAACGACGGCCAGTGCCAAGCTTCTGT
AGGTTTTTAGGCATAAAACTATATGATTTACCCCTAAATCTTTAAAATGCCCCTTAAAATTCAAAATAAA
GGCATTTAAAATTTAAATATTTCTTGTGATAAAGTTTGTTAAAAAGGAGTGGTTTTATGACTGTTATGTG
GTTATCGATTATAGGTATGTGGTTTTGTATTGGAATGGCATTTTTTGCTATCAAGGTTATTAAAAATAAA
AATTAGACCACGCATTTATGCCGAGAAAATTTATTGTGCGTTGAGAAGAACCCTTAACTAAACTTGCAGA
CGAATGTCGGCATAGCGTGAGCTATTAAGCCGACCATTCGACAAGTTTTGGGATTGTTAAGGGTTCCGAG
GCTCAACGTCAATAAAGCAATTGGAATAAAGAAGCGAAAAAGGAGAAGTCGGTTCAGAAAAAGAAGGATA
TGGATCTGGAGCTGTAATATAAAAACCTTCTTCAACTAACGGGGCAGGTTAGTGACATTAGAAAACCGAC
TGTAAAAAGTACAGTCGGCATTATCTCATATTATAAAAGCCAGTCATTAGGCCTATCTGACAATTCCTGA
ATAGAGTTCATAAACAATCCTGCATGATAACCATCACAAACAGAATGATGTACCTGTAAAGATAGCGGTA
AATATATTGAATTACCTTTATTAATGAATTTTCCTGCTGTAATAATGGGTAGAAGGTAATTACTATTATT
ATTGATATTTAAGTTAAACCCAGTAAATGAAGTCCATGGAATAATAGAAAGAGAAAAAGCATTTTCAGGT
ATAGGTGTTTTGGGAAACAATTTCCCCGAACCATTATATTTCTCTACATCAGAAAGGTATAAATCATAAA
ACTCTTTGAAGTCATTCTTTACAGGAGTCCAAATACCAGAGAATGTTTTAGATACACCATCAAAAATTGT
ATAAAGTGGCTCTAACTTATCCCAATAACCTAACTCTCCGTCGCTATTGTAACCAGTTCTAAAAGCTGTA
TTTGAGTTTATCACCCTTGTCACTAAGAAAATAAATGCAGGGTAAAATTTATATCCTTCTTGTTTTATGT
TTCGGTATAAAACACTAATATCAATTTCTGTGGTTATACTAAAAGTCGTTTGTTGGTTCAAATAATGATT
AAATATCTCTTTTCTCTTCCAATTGTCTAAATCAATTTTATTAAAGTTCATTTGATATGCCTCCTAAATT
TTTATCTAAAGTGAATTTAGGAGGCTTACTTGTCTGCTTTCTTCATTAGAATCAATCCTTTTTTAAAAGT
CAATATTACTGTAACATAAATATATATTTTAAAAATATCCCACTTTATCCAATTTTCGTTTGTTGAACTA
ATGGGTGCTTTAGTTGAAGAATAAAAGACCACATTAAAAAATGTGGTCTTTTGTGTTTTTTTAAAGGATT
TGAGCGTAGCGAAAAATCCTTTTCTTTCTTATCTTGATAATAAGGGTAACTATTGCCGGCGAGGCTAGTT
ACCCTTAAGTTATTGGTATGACTGGTTTTAAGCGCAAAAAAAGTTGCTTTTTCGTACCTATTAATGTATC
GTTTTAAATGACTAGTAAAAAACATACATAGAAAGGGGAAAAAGCAACTTTTTTTATTGTCATAGTTTGT
GAAAACTAAGTTGTTTTTATGTGTTATAACATGGAAAAGTATACTGAGAAAAAACAAAGAAATCAAGTAT
TTCAGAAATTTATTAAACGTCATATTGGAGAGAATCAAATGGATTTAGTTGAAGATTGCAATACATTTCT
GTCTTTTGTAGCTGATAAAACTTTAGAAAAACAGAAATTATATAAAGCTAATTCTTGTAAAAATCGATTT
TGTCCTGTCTGTGCTTGGAGAAAAGCTAGAAAAGATGCATTGGGTTTATCTTTGATGATGCAATATATTA
AGCAGCAAGAGAAAAAGGAGTTTATCTTTTTAACTTTGACTACACCTAATGTAATGAGTGATGAATTAGA
AAATGAAATAAAACGTTATAATAATTCTTTTAGAAAACTTATAAAGAGAAAAAAAGTAGGTAGTGTTATA
AAGGGATATGTTCGTAAGTTAGAGATTACATATAATAAAAAAAGAGATGATTATAATCCTCATTTTCATG
TGTTAATTGCAGTAAATAAATCGTATTTCACAGATAAAAGATATTATATTAGCCAACAAGAATGGTTAGA
TTTATGGCGTGATGTAACGGGCATTTCAGAAATAACACAAGTTCAAGTTCAAAAAATAAGACAAAATAAT
AATAAAGAATTATATGAAATGGCTAAGTATTCTGGTAAAGATAGTGATTATTTAATAAATCAAAAAGTCT
TTGATGCATTTTATAAATCACTTAAAGGTAAACAGGTATTAGTTTATTCAGGATTATTTAAAGAGGCTAA
AAAGAAATTAAAAAATGGGGATTTAGATTACTTAAAAGAAATTGATCCAACCGAATATATCTATCAAATT
TTTTATATTTGGAAACAAAAAGAGTATTTAGCTAGTGAACTTTATGACTTAACAGAACAAGAAAAAAGAG
AAATTAATCACAAAATGATAGACGAAATCGAGGAAGAACAATAACAAAATATAAGTGCTAACAGCTGACC
TCCCGATAACACCATGTAGTTATTGGGAGGTCAGCTGTTGAATTATGCACGAGTATTTTAAAAGTTATTG
TGATGACGACGATAAACGATTATCAAAAGTATAATGTTAAAATGCTTTATTATACTAACGTTATATAAAC
ATTATACTTTCGTTATACAAATTTTAACCCTGTTAGGAACTATAAAAAATCATGAAAATTTTAATTTGCA
TGTAACTGGGCAGTGTCTTAAAAAATCGACACTGAATTTGCTCAAATTTTTGTTTGTAGAATTAGAATAT
ATTTATTTGGCTCATATTTGCTTTTTAAAAGCTTGCATGCCTGCAGGTCGACTCTAGAGGATCCGCTAGC
CTGATATTTTTGACTAAACCAAATGCTAACCCAGAAATACAATCACTGTGTCTAATGAATAATTTGTTTT
ATAAACACTTTTTTGTTTACTTCTCATTTTTAATTAGTTATAATTAACTAAATAATAGAGCATTAAATAT
ATTTAATAAAACTTATTTAATGCAAAATTATGACTAACATATCTATAATAAATAAAGATTAGATATCAAT
ATATTATCGGGCAAATGTATCGAGCAAGATGCATCGGATCCCCGGGTAC
Features (pLannotate 1.2.2; 16 found; start..end, strand, type, name):
     23..712     +  CDS            mKate2: mKate2 is a basic (constitutively fluorescent) red fluorescent protein published in 2009, derived from Entacmaea quadricolor. It is reported to be a rapidly-maturing monomer with moderate acid sensitivity.
    754..770     -  protein_bind   lac operator: The lac repressor binds to the lac operator to inhibit transcription in E. coli. This inhibition can be relieved by adding lactose or isopropyl-β-D-thiogalactopyranoside (IPTG). lac repressor encoded by lacI
    778..808     -  promoter       lac promoter: promoter for the E. coli lac operon
    823..844     -  protein_bind   CAP binding site: CAP binding activates transcription in the presence of cAMP. E. coli catabolite activator protein
    857..949     -  CDS            lacI (fragment): lac repressor; lacI; The lac repressor binds to the lac operator to inhibit transcription in E. coli. This inhibition can be relieved by adding lactose or isopropyl-β-D-thiogalactopyranoside (IPTG).
   1132..1720    -  rep_origin     ori: high-copy-number ColE1/pMB1/pBR322/pUC origin of replication
   1891..2751    -  CDS            AmpR (fragment): β-lactamase; bla; confers resistance to ampicillin, carbenicillin, and related antibiotics
   2752..2856    -  promoter       AmpR promoter: bla
   2951..2986    +  CDS            rop (fragment): Rop protein, which maintains plasmids at low copy number; rop
   3096..3188    +  misc_feature   bom (fragment): basis of mobility region from pBR322
   3194..3348    -  CDS            lacZα (fragment): LacZα fragment of β-galactosidase; lacZ fragment
   3884..4531    -  CDS            cat: CAT1_STAAU - Experimental evidence at transcript level: Swiss-Prot protein existence level 2. This enzyme is an effector of chloramphenicol resistance in bacteria. From Staphylococcus aureus.
   4989..5663    +  CDS            REPX_STAAU: Protein inferred from homology: Swiss-Prot protein existence level 3. Produces a single-strand nick in a specific site of the plasmid, and this nick results in single-strand replication by rolling circle mechanism. From Staphylococcus aureus.
   5871..5887    +  CDS            MNase (fragment): micrococcal nuclease from Staphylococcus aureus
   6054..6263    +  CDS            YPCD_STAAU (fragment): Protein predicted: Swiss-Prot protein existence level 4. From Staphylococcus aureus.
   6259..6294    -  misc_feature   MCS (fragment): pUC18/19 multiple cloning site
