[The description below was written by a language model from this plasmid's Addgene catalogue record and pLannotate feature annotations shown in this document.]
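Description:
pRN10 is an Escherichia coli–Staphylococcus aureus shuttle plasmid built on the pCM29 backbone, in which the original sGFP reporter has been replaced by the red fluorescent protein gene mKate2. The catalogue's vector-type line still mentions sGFP expression, but this describes the parent plasmid. The stated purpose, the insert field and the annotated sequence all point to mKate2 as the reporter. The total size is about 6.6 kb. For propagation in E. coli the plasmid carries a high-copy ColE1/pUC-type origin and a β-lactamase gene with its own promoter, giving ampicillin selection. For staphylococci it carries a Rep protein of the rolling-circle replication type and a S. aureus chloramphenicol acetyltransferase gene, which the record notes is functional only in Gram-positive bacteria. Several short annotated fragments appear to be remnants of the pUC/pBR322-derived and staphylococcal parental plasmids rather than functional parts. These include lacI, lacZα, rop, bom, an MCS fragment and the lac promoter/operator region.

The payload is a roughly 0.7 kb mKate2 coding sequence, cloned between XmaI and EcoRI sites that were both retained. According to the record it was amplified from a Streptococcus pneumoniae strain that carries the gene. Expression is stated to be driven by the S. aureus sarA P1 promoter. This promoter is not picked up as a feature by the automated annotation, so its exact position is not documented in the table. mKate2 is a rapidly maturing monomeric far-red protein derived from Entacmaea quadricolor. The plasmid is used to label S. aureus with plasmid-borne red fluorescence, and it belongs to a set of fluorescent reporter tools for this organism.
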