Addgene plasmid #84454: pRN10
Purpose: shuttle plasmid for sarA P1-mKate expression
Depositing lab: Reindert Nijland. Depositing organization: University Medical Centre Utrecht. Publication: Fluorescent reporters for markerless genomic integration in Staphylococcus aureus. de Jong NW, van der Horst T, van Strijp JA, Nijland R. Sci Rep. 2017 Mar 7;7:43889. doi: 10.1038/srep43889. PubMed 28266573.
Backbone
  Vector backbone: pCM29
  Backbone size w/o insert (bp): 6604
  Total vector size (bp): 6559
  Modifications to backbone: sGFP replaced with insert
  Vector type: shuttle vector E.coli-S.aureus, expression of sGFP from the SarA-P1 promoter
  Selectable markers: also contains Chloramphenicol resistance gene, but only functional in Gram-postive bacteria.
Growth in bacteria
  Bacterial resistance: Ampicillin, 100 μg/mL
  Growth temperature: 37°C
  Growth strain: E.coli DC10b (described in doi: 10.1128/mBio.00537-12)
  Copy number: High Copy
Gene/Insert
  Gene/Insert name: mKate2
  Species: Synthetic
  Insert size (bp): 716
  Cloning method: Restriction Enzyme; 5′ cloning site xmai (not destroyed); 3′ cloning site EcoRI (not destroyed)
  Sequencing primers: 5′ TTGCATGCCTGCAGGTCGACTCTA; 3′ TTATGCTTCCGGCTCGTATGTTGTGTGG
Resource information
  A portion of this plasmid was derived from a plasmid made by: mKate2 gene amplified from genomic DNA of S. pneumonia strain MK119 , described in Kjos M, Veening J-W. 2014. Tracking of chromosome dynamics in live Streptococcus pneumoniae reveals that transcription promotes chromosome segregation. Molecular Microbiology 91:1088-1105.
Terms and licenses: Academic/Nonprofit Terms; Industry Terms: Not Available to Industry
How to cite: pRN10 was a gift from Reindert Nijland (Addgene plasmid # 84454 ; http://n2t.net/addgene:84454 ; RRID:Addgene_84454)
