>Addgene plasmid #84454 | pRN10 | addgene partial sequence | sequence record 166620 | M13pUC-Rev 5'-AGCGGATAACAATTTCACACAGG-3'
GAATTCTTAACGGTGTCCCAATTTACTAGGCAAATCACAATAACGTGCGACGGCTACTTCGTGCTGTTCA
ACATAAGTTTCCTTATCTGCTTCTTTGATACGTTCTAAACGACGATCGACGTAGTAAACACCAGGCATCT
TAAGATTCTTAGCTGGCTTTTTAGAACGGTATGTGGTCTTCAAATTACAGATAAGGTGACCTCCACCGAC
AAGTTTCAATGCCATATCAGCACGACCTTCCAATCCACCATCGGCAGGATATAATGTTTCGGTAGATGCT
TCCCATCCAAGGGTCTTTTTCTGCATAACAGGACCATTACTTGGAAAATTAACTCCACGGATCTTTACAT
TGTAGATAAGACAACCATCTTGCAAAGATGTATCTTGAGTTGCTGTCAATACTCCACCATCTTCATAAGT
TGTGACACGTTCCCATGTAAATCCTTCAGGAAATGACTGTTTAAAGAAATCTGGGATACCTTGGGTATGA
TTGATAAAAGTCTTTGATCCGTACATAAAAGATGTAGCAAGAATATCAAAGGCAAAAGGCAATGGTCCAC
CTTCAACGGCCTTAATACGCATGGTTTGAGTACCTTCATATGGTTTTCCTTCTCCTTCTGAGGTACATTT
AAAGTGGTGATTATTTACTGTTCCTTCCATGTACAATTTCATGTGCATATTTTCCTTGATAAGTTCTGAC
ATAAATAATCATCCTCCTAAGGTACCCGGGGATCCGATGCATCTTGCTCGATACATTTGCCCGATAATAT
ATTGATATCTAATCTTTATTTATTATAGATATGTTAGTCATAATTTTGCATTAAATAAGTTTTATTAAAT
ATATTTAA
