>Addgene plasmid #84454 | pRN10 | addgene partial sequence | sequence record 166621 | FCIV1-5 5'-gttagacgaagcttgggctgcaggtcgac-3'
TTTTTGACTAAACCAAATGCTAACCCAGAAATACAATCACTGTGTCTAATGAATAATTTGTTTTATAAAC
ACTTTTTTGTTTACTTCTCATTTTTAATTAGTTATAATTAACTAAATAATAGAGCATTAAATATATTTAA
TAAAACTTATTTAATGCAAAATTATGACTAACATATCTATAATAAATAAAGATTAGATATCAATATATTA
TCGGGCAAATGTATCGAGCAAGATGCATCGGATCCCCGGGTACCTTAGGAGGATGATTATTTATGTCAGA
ACTTATCAAGGAAAATATGCACATGAAATTGTACATGGAAGGAACAGTAAATAATCACCACTTTAAATGT
ACCTCAGAAGGAGAAGGAAAACCATATGAAGGTACTCAAACCATGCGTATTAAGGCCGTTGAAGGTGGAC
CATTGCCTTTTGCCTTTGATATTCTTGCTACATCTTTTATGTACGGATCAAAGACTTTTATCAATCATAC
CCAAGGTATCCCAGATTTCTTTAAACAGTCATTTCCTGAAGGATTTACATGGGAACGTGTCACAACTTAT
GAAGATGGTGGAGTATTGACAGCAACTCAAGATACATCTTTGCAAGATGGTTGTCTTATCTACAATGTAA
AGATCCGTGGAGTTAATTTTCCAAGTAATGGTCCTGTTATGCAGAAAAAGACCCTTGGATGGGAAGCATC
TACCGAAACATTATATCCTGCCGATGGTGGATTGGAAGGTCGTGCTGATATGGCATTGAAACTTGTCGGT
GGAGGTCACCTTATCTGTAATTTGAAGACCACATACCGTTCTAAAAAGCCAGCTAAGAATCTTAAGATGC
CTGGTGTTTACTACGTCGATCGTCGTTTAGAACGTATCAAAGAAGCAGATAAGGAAACTTATGTTG
